Addgene plasmid #57555: mGeos2-VEL-Paxillin-22
Purpose: Localization: Focal Adhesions, Excitation: 503 / 569, Emission: 514 / 581
Depositing lab: Michael Davidson. Depositing organization: Florida State University, Tallahassee.
Backbone
  Vector backbone: mGeos2-VEL
  Backbone size w/o insert (bp): 4750
  Vector type: Mammalian Expression
  Selectable markers: Neomycin (select with G418)
Growth in bacteria
  Bacterial resistance: Kanamycin, 50 μg/mL
  Growth temperature: 37°C
  Growth strain: DH5alpha
  Copy number: High Copy
Gene/Insert
  Gene/Insert name: Paxillin (alt name: NM_204984.1)
  Species: G. gallus (chicken)
  Promoter: CMV
  Tag / fusion protein: mGeos2-VEL
  Cloning method: Unknown
  Sequencing primers: 5′ CMV-F; 3′ SV40pA-R
Terms and licenses: Academic/Nonprofit Terms; Industry Terms
Depositor comments: . Excitation = 503 / 569; Emission = 514 / 581
How to cite: mGeos2-VEL-Paxillin-22 was a gift from Michael Davidson (Addgene plasmid # 57555 ; http://n2t.net/addgene:57555 ; RRID:Addgene_57555)
