[The description below was written by a language model from this plasmid's Addgene catalogue record and pLannotate feature annotations shown in this document.]
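Description:
mGeos2-VEL-Paxillin-22 is a mammalian expression plasmid that produces chicken (Gallus gallus) paxillin fused to the Eos-family fluorescent protein mGeos2-VEL, intended as a live-cell marker for focal adhesions. The sequenced construct is about 6.4 kb and has the layout of a classic N1-type fluorescent protein fusion vector. The human cytomegalovirus immediate early enhancer and promoter drive the paxillin coding sequence, which is followed by a short multiple-cloning-site-derived linker and then the fluorescent protein, placing the tag at the C-terminus of paxillin. The "22" in the name probably refers to the linker length, although the record does not say so. Transcripts are terminated by an SV40 polyadenylation signal.

The automated annotation labels the fluorescent protein as Skylan-NS, a related mEos3.1 derivative. This most likely reflects sequence similarity within that family rather than a different tag, and the catalogue identifies it as mGeos2-VEL. The record lists two excitation/emission pairs (503/514 nm and 569/581 nm), corresponding to green and red spectral states.

For propagation, the plasmid carries a high-copy ColE1/pUC-type origin and an f1 origin. A single Tn5 aminoglycoside phosphotransferase gene (NeoR/KanR) sits behind tandem bacterial (bla) and SV40 early promoters and is followed by an HSV TK polyadenylation signal. It therefore provides kanamycin resistance in E. coli and G418 selection in mammalian cells. The short large T antigen, ble and bGH poly(A) fragments in the feature table appear to be backbone remnants or partial matches rather than functional elements. Paxillin is a cytoskeletal adaptor at sites of cell–matrix attachment, so the fusion is typically used to visualise focal adhesion structure and dynamics by fluorescence microscopy.
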