Features (pLannotate 1.2.2; 16 found; start..end, strand, type, name):
      1..304     +  enhancer       CMV enhancer: human cytomegalovirus immediate early enhancer
    305..508     +  promoter       CMV promoter: human cytomegalovirus (CMV) immediate early promoter
    540..2216    +  CDS            PXN: PAXI_CHICK - Experimental evidence at protein level: Swiss-Prot protein existence level 1. Cytoskeletal protein involved in actin-membrane attachment at sites of cell adhesion to the extracellular matrix (focal adhesion). Binds in vitro to vinculin as well as to the SH3 domain of c-SRC and, when tyrosine phosphorylated, to the SH2 domain of v-CRK. From Gallus gallus (Chicken).
   2217..2269    +  misc_feature   MCS: multiple cloning site
   2283..2963    +  CDS            Skylan-NS: truly monomeric reversibly photoswitchable fluorescent protein, suitable for nonlinear structured illumination microscopy (Zhang et al., 2016) mEos3.1 derivative that eliminates the green-to-red conversion
   2979..3062    +  CDS            large T antigen (fragment): large T antigen from SV40 (simian virus 40)
   3085..3206    +  polyA_signal   SV40 poly(A) signal: SV40 polyadenylation signal
   3240..3668    -  rep_origin     f1 ori (sequence partly withheld): f1 bacteriophage origin of replication; arrow indicates direction of (+) strand synthesis
   3695..3799    +  promoter       AmpR promoter: bla
   3801..4158    +  promoter       SV40 promoter: SV40 enhancer and early promoter
   4193..4987    +  CDS            NeoR/KanR: aminoglycoside phosphotransferase from Tn5; aph(3')-II (or nptII); confers resistance to neomycin, kanamycin, and G418 (Geneticin®)
   5008..5160    +  CDS            ble (fragment): BLE_KLEPN - Experimental evidence at protein level: Swiss-Prot protein existence level 1. Binding protein with a strong affinity to the bleomycin family of antibiotics. Binds to CL990; an antimitotic-antibiotic compound. From Klebsiella pneumoniae.
   5219..5266    +  polyA_signal   HSV TK poly(A) signal: herpes simplex virus thymidine kinase polyadenylation signal (Cole and Stacy, 1985)
   5357..5373    -  polyA_signal   bGH poly(A) signal (fragment): bovine growth hormone polyadenylation signal
   5595..6183    +  rep_origin     ori: high-copy-number ColE1/pMB1/pBR322/pUC origin of replication
   6298..6357    +  enhancer       CMV enhancer (fragment): human cytomegalovirus immediate early enhancer
>Addgene plasmid #57555 | mGeos2-VEL-Paxillin-22 | addgene full sequence | sequence record 213158 | Addgene NGS Result
CGTTACATAACTTACGGTAAATGGCCCGCCTGGCTGACCGCCCAACGACCCCCGCCCATTGACGTCAATA
ATGACGTATGTTCCCATAGTAACGCCAATAGGGACTTTCCATTGACGTCAATGGGTGGAGTATTTACGGT
AAACTGCCCACTTGGCAGTACATCAAGTGTATCATATGCCAAGTACGCCCCCTATTGACGTCAATGACGG
TAAATGGCCCGCCTGGCATTATGCCCAGTACATGACCTTATGGGACTTTCCTACTTGGCAGTACATCTAC
GTATTAGTCATCGCTATTACCATGGTGATGCGGTTTTGGCAGTACATCAATGGGCGTGGATAGCGGTTTG
ACTCACGGGGATTTCCAAGTCTCCACCCCATTGACGTCAATGGGAGTTTGTTTTGGCACCAAAATCAACG
GGACTTTCCAAAATGTCGTAACAACTCCGCCCCATTGACGCAAATGGGCGGTAGGCGTGTACGGTGGGAG
GTCTATATAAGCAGAGCTGGTTTAGTGAACCGTCAGATCCGCTAGCACCATGGACGACCTCGATGCCTTA
CTGGCAGACCTGGAATCCACCACCTCGCATATCTCTAAGCGACCGGTGTTTCTAACAGAGGAAACGCCTT
ACTCCTACCCAACTGGAAACCATACGTACCAGGAGATTGCTGTGCCACCGCCGGTGCCCCCGCCGCCTTC
CAGTGAGGCCCTAAATGGCACTGTGATTGACCCCTTAGACCAGTGGCAACCCAGCGTGTCCAGATACGGC
CACCAGCAACCTCAGTCCCAGTCTCCGATATACAGCTCTAGTGCCAAAAGCTCCAGTGCCTCTGTTCCTA
GAGACGGGCTCAGCTCCCCTTCTCCCCGTGCCAGTGAGGAGGAACACGTGTACAGCTTCCCAAACAAGCA
GAAGTCTGCAGAACCATCTCCCACAATGACCAGCACCTCCCTGGGCAGCAACCTCTCGGAACTGGACAGG
CTTCTCCTGGAACTGAATGCTGTTCAACATAATCCCCCCAGTGGCTTCTCAGCAGATGAAGTCAGCAGAA
GCCCATCACTGCCCAATGTGACCGGACCTCACTATGTCATCCCAGAGAGCAGCAGCTCTGCAGGAGGGAA
GGCTGCACCCCCTACAAAAGAAAAACCAAAGCGGAATGGTGGGCGTGGGATTGAAGATGTGCGTCCCAGT
GTGGAGAGCCTGCTGGATGAGCTGGAGAGCTCTGTGCCAAGCCCAGTCCCTGCAATCACTGTGAGCCAAG
GGGAGGTGAGCAGCCCCCAGCGTGTCAACGCCAGTCAGCAGCAGACCCGTATCTCTGCTTCTTCAGCTAC
ACGAGAACTGGATGAGCTGATGGCGTCCCTCTCTGACTTTAAGTTCATGGCACAGGGGAAAGCCGGCGGC
AGCAGCTCCCCACCATCCACCACCCCAAAGCCTGGCAGTCAGCTGGACACCATGCTGGGAAGTCTGCAGT
CTGACCTGAACAAACTGGGGGTAGCGACGGTCGCCAAGGGTGTGTGCGGAGCCTGCAAGAAGCCGATTGC
TGGGCAGGTAGTTACAGCCATGGGGAAGACCTGGCACCCTGAGCACTTCGTCTGCACCCACTGCCAGGAG
GAGATTGGATCACGGAACTTCTTTGAGCGGGATGGGCAGCCCTACTGTGAGAAGGACTATCACAACCTCT
TCTCTCCTCGCTGCTACTACTGCAATGGGCCAATCCTTGATAAAGTGGTGACGGCTTTGGACAGGACGTG
GCACCCTGAACACTTTTTCTGTGCCCAGTGTGGAGTTTTCTTTGGACCTGAAGGATTTCATGAGAAGGAT
GGCAAAGCCTATTGCCGCAAGGACTACTTTGACATGTTTGCTCCCAAGTGTGGAGGCTGTGCCCGGGCTA
TCCTGGAAAATTACATTTCTGCCTTAAACACCCTGTGGCACCCTGAGTGCTTTGTCTGTCGGGAATGTTT
CACACCGTTCATCAACGGCAGCTTCTTCGAGCACGACGGGCAGCCCTACTGCGAGGTGCATTACCACGAG
CGCCGCGGCTCGCTGTGCTCTGGCTGCCAGAAGCCCATCACGGGACGCTGCATCACTGCCATGGGCAAGA
AATTTCACCCCGAACACTTTGTCTGTGCCTTCTGCCTCAAGCAGCTCAACAAAGGAACCTTCAAAGAACA
GAACGACAAGCCCTACTGTCAGAACTGCTTTCTCAAACTCTTCTGTCTCGAGCTCAAGCTTCGAATTCTG
CAGTCGACGGTACCGCGGGCCCGGGATCCACCGGTCGCCACCATGAGTGCGATTAAGCCAGACATGAAGA
TCAAACTCCGTATGGAAGGCAACGTAAACGGGCACCACTTTGTGATCGACGGAGATGGTACAGGCAAGCC
TTTTGAGGGAAAACAGAGTATGGATCTTGAAGTCAAAGAGGGCGGACCTCTGCCTTTTGCCTTTGATATC
CTGACCACTGCATTCCTGTACGGCAACAGGGTATTCGCCAAATATCCAGACAACATACAAGACTATTTTA
AGCAGTCGTTTCCTAAGGGGTATTCGTGGGAACGAAGCTTGACTTTCGAAGACGGGGGCATTTGCAACGC
CAGAAACGACATAACAATGGAAGGGGACACTTTCTATAATAAAGTTCGATTTTATGGTACCAACTTTCCC
GCCAATGGTCCAGTTATGCAGAAGAAGACGCTGAAATGGGAGCCCTCCACTGAGAAAATGTATGTGCGTG
ATGGAGTGCTGACGGGTGATGTAGAGATGGCTTTGTTGCTTGAAGGAAATGCCCATTACCGATGTGACTT
CAGAACTACTTACAAAGCTAAGGAGAAGGGTGTCAAGTTACCAGGCGCCCACTTTGTGGACCACTGCATT
GAGATTTTAAGCCATGACAAAGATTACAACAAGGTTAAGCTGTATGAGCATGCTGTTGCTCATTCTGGAT
TGCCTGACAATGCCAGACGATAAGCGGCCGCGACTCTAGATCATAATCAGCCATACCACATTTGTAGAGG
TTTTACTTGCTTTAAAAAACCTCCCACACCTCCCCCTGAACCTGAAACATAAAATGAATGCAATTGTTGT
TGTTAACTTGTTTATTGCAGCTTATAATGGTTACAAATAAAGCAATAGCATCACAAATTTCACAAATAAA
GCATTTTTTTCACTGCATTCTAGTTGTGGTTTGTCCAAACTCATCAATGTATCTTAAGGCGTAAATTGTA
AGCGTTAATATTTTGTTAAAATTCGCGTTAAATTTTTGTTAAATCAGCTCATTTTTTAACCAATAGGCCG
AAATCGGCAAAATCCCTTATAAATCAAAAGAATAGACCGAGATAGGGT
[37 nt withheld, positions 3339-3375]
AAAGAACGTGGACTCCAACGTCAAAGG
[49 nt withheld, positions 3403-3451]
T
[91 nt withheld, positions 3453-3543]
G
[124 nt withheld, positions 3545-3668]
CAGGTGGCACTTTTCGGGGAAATGTGCGCGGAACCCCTATTTGTTTATTTTTCTAAATACATTCAAATAT
GTATCCGCTCATGAGACAATAACCCTGATAAATGCTTCAATAATATTGAAAAAGGAAGAGTCCTGAGGCG
GAAAGAACCAGCTGTGGAATGTGTGTCAGTTAGGGTGTGGAAAGTCCCCAGGCTCCCCAGCAGGCAGAAG
TATGCAAAGCATGCATCTCAATTAGTCAGCAACCAGGTGTGGAAAGTCCCCAGGCTCCCCAGCAGGCAGA
AGTATGCAAAGCATGCATCTCAATTAGTCAGCAACCATAGTCCCGCCCCTAACTCCGCCCATCCCGCCCC
TAACTCCGCCCAGTTCCGCCCATTCTCCGCCCCATGGCTGACTAATTTTTTTTATTTATGCAGAGGCCGA
GGCCGCCTCGGCCTCTGAGCTATTCCAGAAGTAGTGAGGAGGCTTTTTTGGAGGCCTAGGCTTTTGCAAA
GATCGATCAAGAGACAGGATGAGGATCGTTTCGCATGATTGAACAAGATGGATTGCACGCAGGTTCTCCG
GCCGCTTGGGTGGAGAGGCTATTCGGCTATGACTGGGCACAACAGACAATCGGCTGCTCTGATGCCGCCG
TGTTCCGGCTGTCAGCGCAGGGGCGCCCGGTTCTTTTTGTCAAGACCGACCTGTCCGGTGCCCTGAATGA
ACTGCAAGACGAGGCAGCGCGGCTATCGTGGCTGGCCACGACGGGCGTTCCTTGCGCAGCTGTGCTCGAC
GTTGTCACTGAAGCGGGAAGGGACTGGCTGCTATTGGGCGAAGTGCCGGGGCAGGATCTCCTGTCATCTC
ACCTTGCTCCTGCCGAGAAAGTATCCATCATGGCTGATGCAATGCGGCGGCTGCATACGCTTGATCCGGC
TACCTGCCCATTCGACCACCAAGCGAAACATCGCATCGAGCGAGCACGTACTCGGATGGAAGCCGGTCTT
GTCGATCAGGATGATCTGGACGAAGAGCATCAGGGGCTCGCGCCAGCCGAACTGTTCGCCAGGCTCAAGG
CGAGCATGCCCGACGGCGAGGATCTCGTCGTGACCCATGGCGATGCCTGCTTGCCGAATATCATGGTGGA
AAATGGCCGCTTTTCTGGATTCATCGACTGTGGCCGGCTGGGTGTGGCGGACCGCTATCAGGACATAGCG
TTGGCTACCCGTGATATTGCTGAAGAGCTTGGCGGCGAATGGGCTGACCGCTTCCTCGTGCTTTACGGTA
TCGCCGCTCCCGATTCGCAGCGCATCGCCTTCTATCGCCTTCTTGACGAGTTCTTCTGAGCGGGACTCTG
GGGTTCGAAATGACCGACCAAGCGACGCCCAACCTGCCATCACGAGATTTCGATTCCACCGCCGCCTTCT
ATGAAAGGTTGGGCTTCGGAATCGTTTTCCGGGACGCCGGCTGGATGATCCTCCAGCGCGGGGATCTCAT
GCTGGAGTTCTTCGCCCACCCTAGGGGGAGGCTAACTGAAACACGGAAGGAGACAATACCGGAAGGAACC
CGCGCTATGACGGCAATAAAAAGACAGAATAAAACGCACGGTGTTGGGTCGTTTGTTCATAAACGCGGGG
TTCGGTCCCAGGGCTGGCACTCTGTCGATACCCCACCGAGACCCCATTGGGGCCAATACGCCCGCGTTTC
TTCCTTTTCCCCACCCCACCCCCCAAGTTCGGGTGAAGGCCCAGGGCTCGCAGCCAACGTCGGGGCGGCA
GGCCCTGCCATAGCCTCAGGTTACTCATATATACTTTAGATTGATTTAAAACTTCATTTTTAATTTAAAA
GGATCTAGGTGAAGATCCTTTTTGATAATCTCATGACCAAAATCCCTTAACGTGAGTTTTCGTTCCACTG
AGCGTCAGACCCCGTAGAAAAGATCAAAGGATCTTCTTGAGATCCTTTTTTTCTGCGCGTAATCTGCTGC
TTGCAAACAAAAAAACCACCGCTACCAGCGGTGGTTTGTTTGCCGGATCAAGAGCTACCAACTCTTTTTC
CGAAGGTAACTGGCTTCAGCAGAGCGCAGATACCAAATACTGTTCTTCTAGTGTAGCCGTAGTTAGGCCA
CCACTTCAAGAACTCTGTAGCACCGCCTACATACCTCGCTCTGCTAATCCTGTTACCAGTGGCTGCTGCC
AGTGGCGATAAGTCGTGTCTTACCGGGTTGGACTCAAGACGATAGTTACCGGATAAGGCGCAGCGGTCGG
GCTGAACGGGGGGTTCGTGCACACAGCCCAGCTTGGAGCGAACGACCTACACCGAACTGAGATACCTACA
GCGTGAGCTATGAGAAAGCGCCACGCTTCCCGAAGGGAGAAAGGCGGACAGGTATCCGGTAAGCGGCAGG
GTCGGAACAGGAGAGCGCACGAGGGAGCTTCCAGGGGGAAACGCCTGGTATCTTTATAGTCCTGTCGGGT
TTCGCCACCTCTGACTTGAGCGTCGATTTTTGTGATGCTCGTCAGGGGGGCGGAGCCTATGGAAAAACGC
CAGCAACGCGGCCTTTTTACGGTTCCTGGCCTTTTGCTGGCCTTTTGCTCACATGTTCTTTCCTGCGTTA
TCCCCTGATTCTGTGGATAACCGTATTACCGCCATGCATTAGTTATTAATAGTAATCAATTACGGGGTCA
TTAGTTCATAGCCCATATATGGAGTTCCG
