>Addgene plasmid #57555 | mGeos2-VEL-Paxillin-22 | depositor partial sequence | sequence record 88701 | insert sequence
AGTGGAACGTCAGATCCGCTAGCACCATGGACGACCTCGATGCCTTACTGGCAGACCTGGAATCCACCAC
CTCGCATATCTCTAAGCGACCGGTGTTTCTAACAGAGGAAACGCCTTACTCCTACCCAACTGGAAACCAT
ACGTACCAGGAGATTGCTGTGCCACCGCCGGTGCCCCCGCCGCCTTCCAGTGAGGCCCTAAATGGCACTG
TGATTGACCCCTTAGACCAGTGGCAACCCAGCGTGTCCAGATACGGCCACCAGCAACCTCAGTCCCAGTC
TCCGATATACAGCTCTAGTGCCAAAAGCTCCAGTGCCTCTGTTCCTAGAGACGGGCTCAGCTCCCCTTCT
CCCCGTGCCAGTGAGGAGGAACACGTGTACAGCTTCCCAAACAAGCAGAAGTCTGCAGAACCATCTCCCA
CAATGACCAGCACCTCCCTGGGCAGCAACCTCTCGGAACTGGACAGGCTTCTCCTGGAACTGAATGCTGT
TCAACATAATCCCCCCAGTGGCTTCTCAGCAGATGAAGTCAGCAGAAGCCCATCACTGCCCAATGTGACC
GGACCTCACTATGTCATCCCAGAGAGCAGCAGCTCTGCAGGAGGGAAGGCTGCACCCCCTACAAAAGAAA
AACCAAAGCGGAATGGTGGGCGTGGGATTGAAGATGTGCGTCCCAGTGTGGAGAGCCTGCTGGATGAGCT
GGAGAGCTCTGTGCCAAGCCCAGTCCCTGCAATCACTGTGAGCCAAGGGGAGGTGAGCAGCCCCCAGCGT
GTCAACGCCAGTCAGCAGCAGACCCGTATCTCTGCTTCTTCAGCTACACGAGAACTGGATGAGCTGATGG
CGTCCCTCTCTGACTTTAAGTTCATGGCACAGGGGAAAGCCGGCGGCAGCAGCTCCCCACCATCCACCAC
CCCAAAGCCTGGCAGTCAGCTGGACACCATGCTGGGAAGTCTGCAGTCTGACCTGAACAAACTGGGGGTA
GCGACGGTCGCCAAGGGTGTGTGCGGAGCCTGCAAGAAGCCGATTGCTGGGCAGGTAGTTACAGCCATGG
GGAAGACCTGGCACCCTGAGCACTTCGTCTGCACCCACTGCCAGGAGGAGATTGGATCACGGAACTTCTT
TGAGCGGGATGGGCAGCCCTACTGTGAGAAGGACTATCACAACCTCTTCTCTCCTCGCTGCTACTACTGC
AATGGGCCAATCCTTGATAAAGTGGTGACGGCTTTGGACAGGACGTGGCACCCTGAACACTTTTTCTGTG
CCCAGTGTGGAGTTTTCTTTGGACCTGAAGGATTTCATGAGAAGGATGGCAAAGCCTATTGCCGCAAGGA
CTACTTTGACATGTTTGCTCCCAAGTGTGGAGGCTGTGCCCGGGCTATCCTGGAAAATTACATTTCTGCC
TTAAACACCCTGTGGCACCCTGAGTGCTTTGTCTGTCGGGAATGTTTCACACCGTTCATCAACGGCAGCT
TCTTCGAGCACGACGGCCAGCCCTACTGCGAGGTGCATTACCACGAGCGCCGCGGCTCGCTGTGCTCTGG
CTGCCAGAAGCCCATCACGGGACGCTGCATCACTGCCATGGGCAAGAAATTTCACCCCGAACACTTTGTC
TGTGCCTTCTGCCTCAAGCAGCTCAACAAAGGAACCTTCAAAGAACAGAACGACAAGCCCTACTGTCAGA
ACTGCTTTCTCAAACTCTTCTGTCTCGAGCTCAAGCTTCGAATTCTGCAGTCGACGGTACCGCGGGCCCG
GGATCCACCGGTCGCCACCATGAGTGCGATTAAGCCAGACATGAAGATCAAACTCCGTATGGAAGGCAAC
GTAAACGGGCACCACTTTGTGATCGACGGAGATGGTACAGGCAAGCCTTTTGAGGGAAAACAGAGTATGG
ATCTTGAAGTCAAAGAGGGCGGACCTCTGCCTTTTGCCTTTGATATCCTGACCACTGCATTCCTGTACGG
CAACAGGGTATTCGCCAAATATCCAGACAACATACAAGACTATTTTAAGCAGTCGTTTCCTAAGGGGTAT
TCGTGGGAACGAAGCTTGACTTTCGAAGACGGGGGCATTTGCAACGCCAGAAACGACATAACAATGGAAG
GGGACACTTTCTATAATAAAGTTCGATTTTATGGTACCAACTTTCCCGCCAATGGTCCAGTTATGCAGAA
GAAGACGCTGAAATGGGAGCCCTCCACTGAGAAAATGTATGTGCGTGATGGAGTGCTGACGGGTGATGTA
GAGATGGCTTTGTTGCTTGAAGGAAATGCCCATTACCGATGTGACTTCAGAACTACTTACAAAGCTAAGG
AGAAGGGTGTCAAGTTACCAGGCGCCCACTTTGTGGACCACTGCATTGAGATTTTAAGCCATGACAAAGA
TTACAACAAGGTTAAGCTGTATGAGCATGCTGTTGCTCATTCTGGATTGCCTGACAATGCCAGACGATAA
GCGGCCGCGACTCTAGATCATAATCAGCCATACCACA
